>Addgene plasmid #102327 | pCDH-SIRT6-H133Y | addgene full sequence | sequence record 198056 | Addgene NGS Result
CCAGTCACGACGTTGTAAAACGACGGCCAGTGCCAAGCTGACGCGTGTAGTCTTATGCAATACTCTTGTA
GTCTTGCAACATGGTAACGATGAGTTAGCAACATGCCTTACAAGGAGAGAAAAAGCACCGTGCATGCCGA
TTGGTGGAAGTAAGGTGGTACGATCGTGCCTTATTAGGAAGGCAACAGACGGGTCTGACATGGATTGGAC
GAACCACTGAATTGCCGCATTGCAGAGATATTGTATTTAAGTGCCTAGCTCGATACATAAACGGGTCTCT
CTGGTTAGACCAGATCTGAGCCTGGGAGCTCTCTGGCTAACTAGGGAACCCACTGCTTAAGCCTCAATAA
AGCTTGCCTTGAGTGCTTCAAGTAGTGTGTGCCCGTCTGTTGTGTGACTCTGGTAACTAGAGATCCCTCA
GACCCTTTTAGTCAGTGTGGAAAATCTCTAGCAGTGGCGCCCGAACAGGGACTTGAAAGCGAAAGGGAAA
CCAGAGGAGCTCTCTCGACGCAGGACTCGGCTTGCTGAAGCGCGCACGGCAAGAGGCGAGGGGCGGCGAC
TGGTGAGTACGCCAAAAATTTTGACTAGCGGAGGCTAGAAGGAGAGAGATGGGTGCGAGAGCGTCAGTAT
TAAGCGGGGGAGAATTAGATCGCGATGGGAAAAAATTCGGTTAAGGCCAGGGGGAAAGAAAAAATATAAA
TTAAAACATATAGTATGGGCAAGCAGGGAGCTAGAACGATTCGCAGTTAATCCTGGCCTGTTAGAAACAT
CAGAAGGCTGTAGACAAATACTGGGACAGCTACAACCATCCCTTCAGACAGGATCAGAAGAACTTAGATC
ATTATATAATACAGTAGCAACCCTCTATTGTGTGCATCAAAGGATAGAGATAAAAGACACCAAGGAAGCT
TTAGACAAGATAGAGGAAGAGCAAAACAAAAGTAAGACCACCGCACAGCAAGCGGCCACTGATCTTCAGA
CCTGGAGGAGGAGATATGAGGGACAATTGGAGAAGTGAATTATATAAATATAAAGTAGTAAAAATTGAAC
CATTAGGAGTAGCACCCACCAAGGCAAAGAGAAGAGTGGTGCAGAGAGAAAAAAGAGCAGTGGGAATAGG
AGCTTTGTTCCTTGGGTTCTTGGGAGCAGCAGGAAGCACTATGGGCGCAGCGTCAATGACGCTGACGGTA
CAGGCCAGACAATTATTGTCTGGTATAGTGCAGCAGCAGAACAATTTGCTGAGGGCTATTGAGGCGCAAC
AGCATCTGTTGCAACTCACAGTCTGGGGCATCAAGCAGCTCCAGGCAAGAATCCTGGCTGTGGAAAGATA
CCTAAAGGATCAACAGCTCCTGGGGATTTGGGGTTGCTCTGGAAAACTCATTTGCACCACTGCTGTGCCT
TGGAATGCTAGTTGGAGTAATAAATCTCTGGAACAGATTTGGAATCACACGACCTGGATGGAGTGGGACA
GAGAAATTAACAATTACACAAGCTTAATACACTCCTTAATTGAAGAATCGCAAAACCAGCAAGAAAAGAA
TGAACAAGAATTATTGGAATTAGATAAATGGGCAAGTTTGTGGAATTGGTTTAACATAACAAATTGGCTG
TGGTATATAAAATTATTCATAATGATAGTAGGAGGCTTGGTAGGTTTAAGAATAGTTTTTGCTGTACTTT
CTATAGTGAATAGAGTTAGGCAGGGATATTCACCATTATCGTTTCAGACCCACCTCCCAACCCCGAGGGG
ACCCGACAGGCCCGAAGGAATAGAAGAAGAAGGTGGAGAGAGAGACAGAGACAGATCCATTCGATTAGTG
AACGGATCTCGACGGTATCGGTTAACTTTTAAAAGAAAAGGGGGGATTGGGGGGTACAGTGCAGGGGAAA
GAATAGTAGACATAATAGCAACAGACATACAAACTAAAGAATTACAAAAACAAATTACAAAATTCAAAAT
TTTATCGATACTAGTATTATGCCCAGTACATGACCTTATGGGACTTTCCTACTTGGCAGTACATCTACGT
ATTAGTCATCGCTATTACCATGGTGATGCGGTTTTGGCAGTACATCAATGGGCGTGGATAGCGGTTTGAC
TCACGGGGATTTCCAAGTCTCCACCCCATTGACGTCAATGGGAGTTTGTTTTGGCACCAAAATCAACGGG
ACTTTCCAAAATGTCGTAACAACTCCGCCCCATTGACGCAAATGGGCGGTAGGCGTGTACGGTGGGAGGT
TTATATAAGCAGAGCTCGTTTAGTGAACCGTCAGATCGCCTGGAGACGCCATCCACGCTGTTTTGACCTC
CATAGAAGATTCTAGAGCTAGCGAATTCATGTCGGTGAATTACGCGGCGGGGCTGTCGCCGTACGCGGAC
AAGGGCAAGTGCGGCCTCCCGGAGATCTTCGACCCCCCGGAGGAGCTGGAGCGGAAGGTGTGGGAACTGG
CGAGGCTGGTCTGGCAGTCTTCCAGTGTGGTGTTCCACACGGGTGCCGGCATCAGCACTGCCTCTGGCAT
CCCCGACTTCAGGGGTCCCCACGGAGTCTGGACCATGGAGGAGCGAGGTCTGGCCCCCAAGTTCGACACC
ACCTTTGAGAGCGCGCGGCCCACGCAGACCCACATGGCGCTGGTGCAGCTGGAGCGCGTGGGCCTCCTCC
GCTTCCTGGTCAGCCAGAACGTGGACGGGCTCCATGTGCGCTCAGGCTTCCCCAGGGACAAACTGGCAGA
GCTCTACGGGAACATGTTTGTGGAAGAATGTGCCAAGTGTAAGACGCAGTACGTCCGAGACACAGTCGTG
GGCACCATGGGCCTGAAGGCCACGGGCCGGCTCTGCACCGTGGCTAAGGCAAGGGGGCTGCGAGCCTGCA
GGGGAGAGCTGAGGGACACCATCCTAGACTGGGAGGACTCCCTGCCCGACCGGGACCTGGCACTCGCCGA
TGAGGCCAGCAGGAACGCCGACCTGTCCATCACGCTGGGTACATCGCTGCAGATCCGGCCCAGCGGGAAC
CTGCCGCTGGCTACCAAGCGCCGGGGAGGCCGCCTGGTCATCGTCAACCTGCAGCCCACCAAGCACGACC
GCCATGCTGACCTCCGCATCCATGGCTACGTTGACGAGGTCATGACCCGGCTCATGAAGCACCTGGGGCT
GGAGATCCCCGCCTGGGACGGCCCCCGTGTGCTGGAGAGGGCGCTGCCACCCCTGCCCCGCCCGCCCACC
CCCAAGCTGGAGCCCAAGGAGGAATCTCCCACCCGGATCAACGGCTCTATCCCCGCCGGCCCCAAGCAGG
AGCCCTGCGCCCAGCACAACGGCTCAGAGCCCGCCAGCCCCAAACGGGAGCGGCCCACCAGCCCTGCCCC
CCACAGACCCCCCAAAAGGGTGAAGGCCAAGGCGGTCCCCAGCTGAGGATCCGCGGCCGCGAAGGATCTG
CGATCGCTCCGGTGCCCGTCAGTGGGCAGAGCGCACATCGCCCACAGTCCCCGAGAAGTTGGGGGGAGGG
GTCGGCAATTGAACGGGTGCCTAGAGAAGGTGGCGCGGGGTAAACTGGGAAAGTGATGTCGTGTACTGGC
TCCGCCTTTTTCCCGAGGGTGGGGGAGAACCGTATATAAGTGCAGTAGTCGCCGTGAACGTTCTTTTTCG
CAACGGGTTTGCCGCCAGAACACAGCTGAAGCTTCGAGGGGCTCGCATCTCTCCTTCACGCGCCCGCCGC
CCTACCTGAGGCCGCCATCCACGCCGGTTGAGTCGCGTTCTGCCGCCTCCCGCCTGTGGTGCCTCCTGAA
CTGCGTCCGCCGTCTAGGTAAGTTTAAAGCTCAGGTCGAGACCGGGCCTTTGTCCGGCGCTCCCTTGGAG
CCTACCTAGACTCAGCCGGCTCTCCACGCTTTGCCTGACCCTGCTTGCTCAACTCTACGTCTTTGTTTCG
TTTTCTGTTCTGCGCCGTTACAGATCCAAGCTGTGACCGGCGCCTACGCTAGATGACCGAGTACAAGCCC
ACGGTGCGCCTCGCCACCCGCGACGACGTCCCCAGGGCCGTACGCACCCTCGCCGCCGCGTTCGCCGACT
ACCCCGCCACGCGCCACACCGTCGATCCGGACCGCCACATCGAGCGGGTCACCGAGCTGCAAGAACTCTT
CCTCACGCGCGTCGGGCTCGACATCGGCAAGGTGTGGGTCGCGGACGACGGCGCCGCGGTGGCGGTCTGG
ACCACGCCGGAGAGCGTCGAAGCGGGGGCGGTGTTCGCCGAGATCGGCCCGCGCATGGCCGAGTTGAGCG
GTTCCCGGCTGGCCGCGCAGCAACAGATGGAAGGCCTCCTGGCGCCGCACCGGCCCAAGGAGCCCGCGTG
GTTCCTGGCCACCGTCGGCGTCTCGCCCGACCACCAGGGCAAGGGTCTGGGCAGCGCCGTCGTGCTCCCC
GGAGTGGAGGCGGCCGAGCGCGCCGGGGTGCCCGCCTTCCTGGAGACCTCCGCGCCCCGCAACCTCCCCT
TCTACGAGCGGCTCGGCTTCACCGTCACCGCCGACGTCGAGGTGCCCGAAGGACCGCGCACCTGGTGCAT
GACCCGCAAGCCCGGTGCCTGAGTCGACAATCAACCTCTGGATTACAAAATTTGTGAAAGATTGACTGGT
ATTCTTAACTATGTTGCTCCTTTTACGCTATGTGGATACGCTGCTTTAATGCCTTTGTATCATGCTATTG
CTTCCCGTATGGCTTTCATTTTCTCCTCCTTGTATAAATCCTGGTTGCTGTCTCTTTATGAGGAGTTGTG
GCCCGTTGTCAGGCAACGTGGCGTGGTGTGCACTGTGTTTGCTGACGCAACCCCCACTGGTTGGGGCATT
GCCACCACCTGTCAGCTCCTTTCCGGGACTTTCGCTTTCCCCCTCCCTATTGCCACGGCGGAACTCATCG
CCGCCTGCCTTGCCCGCTGCTGGACAGGGGCTCGGCTGTTGGGCACTGACAATTCCGTGGTGTTGTCGGG
GAAATCATCGTCCTTTCCTTGGCTGCTCGCCTGTGTTGCCACCTGGATTCTGCGCGGGACGTCCTTCTGC
TACGTCCCTTCGGCCCTCAATCCAGCGGACCTTCCTTCCCGCGGCCTGCTGCCGGCTCTGCGGCCTCTTC
CGCGTCTTCGCCTTCGCCCTCAGACGAGTCGGATCTCCCTTTGGGCCGCCTCCCCGCCTGGTACCTTTAA
GACCAATGACTTACAAGGCAGCTGTAGATCTTAGCCACTTTTTAAAAGAAAAGGGGGGACTGGAAGGGCT
AATTCACTCCCAACGAAGATAAGATCTGCTTTTTGCTTGTACTGGGTCTCTCTGGTTAGACCAGATCTGA
GCCTGGGAGCTCTCTGGCTAACTAGGGAACCCACTGCTTAAGCCTCAATAAAGCTTGCCTTGAGTGCTTC
AAGTAGTGTGTGCCCGTCTGTTGTGTGACTCTGGTAACTAGAGATCCCTCAGACCCTTTTAGTCAGTGTG
GAAAATCTCTAGCAGTAGTAGTTCATGTCATCTTATTATTCAGTATTTATAACTTGCAAAGAAATGAATA
TCAGAGAGTGAGAGGAACTTGTTTATTGCAGCTTATAATGGTTACAAATAAAGCAATAGCATCACAAATT
TCACAAATAAAGCATTTTTTTCACTGCATTCTAGTTGTGGTTTGTCCAAACTCATCAATGTATCTTATCA
TGTCTGGCTCTAGCTATCCCGCCCCTAACTCCGCCCATCCCGCCCCTAACTCCGCCCAGTTCCGCCCATT
CTCCGCCCCATGGCTGACTAATTTTTTTTATTTATGCAGAGGCCGAGGCCGCCTCGGCCTCTGAGCTATT
CCAGAAGTAGTGAGGAGGCTTTTTTGGAGGCCTAGACTTTTGCAGAGACCAAATTCGTAATCATGTCATA
GCTGTTTCCTGTGTGAAATTGTTATCCGCTCACAATTCCACACAACATACGAGCCGGAAGCATAAAGTGT
AAAGCCTGGGGTGCCTAATGAGTGAGCTAACTCACATTAATTGCGTTGCGCTCACTGCCCGCTTTCCAGT
CGGGAAACCTGTCGTGCCAGCTGCATTAATGAATCGGCCAACGCGCGGGGAGAGGCGGTTTGCGTATTGG
GCGCTCTTCCGCTTCCTCGCTCACTGACTCGCTGCGCTCGGTCGTTCGGCTGCGGCGAGCGGTATCAGCT
CACTCAAAGGCGGTAATACGGTTATCCACAGAATCAGGGGATAACGCAGGAAAGAACATGTGAGCAAAAG
GCCAGCAAAAGGCCAGGAACCGTAAAAAGGCCGCGTTGCTGGCGTTTTTCCATAGGCTCCGCCCCCCTGA
CGAGCATCACAAAAATCGACGCTCAAGTCAGAGGTGGCGAAACCCGACAGGACTATAAAGATACCAGGCG
TTTCCCCCTGGAAGCTCCCTCGTGCGCTCTCCTGTTCCGACCCTGCCGCTTACCGGATACCTGTCCGCCT
TTCTCCCTTCGGGAAGCGTGGCGCTTTCTCATAGCTCACGCTGTAGGTATCTCAGTTCGGTGTAGGTCGT
TCGCTCCAAGCTGGGCTGTGTGCACGAACCCCCCGTTCAGCCCGACCGCTGCGCCTTATCCGGTAACTAT
CGTCTTGAGTCCAACCCGGTAAGACACGACTTATCGCCACTGGCAGCAGCCACTGGTAACAGGATTAGCA
GAGCGAGGTATGTAGGCGGTGCTACAGAGTTCTTGAAGTGGTGGCCTAACTACGGCTACACTAGAAGAAC
AGTATTTGGTATCTGCGCTCTGCTGAAGCCAGTTACCTTCGGAAAAAGAGTTGGTAGCTCTTGATCCGGC
AAACAAACCACCGCTGGTAGCGGTGGTTTTTTTGTTTGCAAGCAGCAGATTACGCGCAGAAAAAAAGGAT
CTCAAGAAGATCCTTTGATCTTTTCTACGGGGTCTGACGCTCAGTGGAACGAAAACTCACGTTAAGGGAT
TTTGGTCATGAGATTATCAAAAAGGATCTTCACCTAGATCCTTTTAAATTAAAAATGAAGTTTTAAATCA
ATCTAAAGTATATATGAGTAAACTTGGTCTGACAGTTACCAATGCTTAATCAGTGAGGCACCTATCTCAG
CGATCTGTCTATTTCGTTCATCCATAGTTGCCTGACTCCCCGTCGTGTAGATAACTACGATACGGGAGGG
CTTACCATCTGGCCCCAGTGCTGCAATGATACCGCGAGACCCACGCTCACCGGCTCCAGATTTATCAGCA
ATAAACCAGCCAGCCGGAAGGGCCGAGCGCAGAAGTGGTCCTGCAACTTTATCCGCCTCCATCCAGTCTA
TTAATTGTTGCCGGGAAGCTAGAGTAAGTAGTTCGCCAGTTAATAGTTTGCGCAACGTTGTTGCCATTGC
TACAGGCATCGTGGTGTCACGCTCGTCGTTTGGTATGGCTTCATTCAGCTCCGGTTCCCAACGATCAAGG
CGAGTTACATGATCCCCCATGTTGTGCAAAAAAGCGGTTAGCTCCTTCGGTCCTCCGATCGTTGTCAGAA
GTAAGTTGGCCGCAGTGTTATCACTCATGGTTATGGCAGCACTGCATAATTCTCTTACTGTCATGCCATC
CGTAAGATGCTTTTCTGTGACTGGTGAGTACTCAACCAAGTCATTCTGAGAATAGTGTATGCGGCGACCG
AGTTGCTCTTGCCCGGCGTCAATACGGGATAATACCGCGCCACATAGCAGAACTTTAAAAGTGCTCATCA
TTGGAAAACGTTCTTCGGGGCGAAAACTCTCAAGGATCTTACCGCTGTTGAGATCCAGTTCGATGTAACC
CACTCGTGCACCCAACTGATCTTCAGCATCTTTTACTTTCACCAGCGTTTCTGGGTGAGCAAAAACAGGA
AGGCAAAATGCCGCAAAAAAGGGAATAAGGGCGACACGGAAATGTTGAATACTCATACTCTTCCTTTTTC
AATATTATTGAAGCATTTATCAGGGTTATTGTCTCATGAGCGGATACATATTTGAATGTATTTAGAAAAA
TAAACAAATAGGGGTTCCGCGCACATTTCCCCGAAAAGTGCCACCTGACGTCTAAGAAACCATTATTATC
ATGACATTAACCTATAAAAATAGGCGTATCACGAGGCCCTTTCGTCTCGCGCGTTTCGGTGATGACGGTG
AAAACCTCTGACACATGCAGCTCCCGGAGACGGTCACAGCTTGTCTGTAAGCGGATGCCGGGAGCAGACA
AGCCCGTCAGGGCGCGTCAGCGGGTGTTGGCGGGTGTCGGGGCTGGCTTAACTATGCGGCATCAGAGCAG
ATTGTACTGAGAGTGCACCATATGCGGTGTGAAATACCGCACAGATGCGTAAGGAGAAAATACCGCATCA
GGCGCCATTCGCCATTCAGGCTGCGCAACTGTTGGGAAGGGCGATCGGTGCGGGCCTCTTCGCTATTACG
CCAGCTGGCGAAAGGGGGATGTGCTGCAAGGCGATTAAGTTGGGTAACGCCAGGGTTTTC
Features (pLannotate 1.2.2; 28 found; start..end, strand, type, name):
     46..272     +  promoter       RSV promoter: Rous sarcoma virus enhancer/promoter
    273..453     +  LTR            5' LTR (truncated): truncated 5' long terminal repeat (LTR) from HIV-1
    500..625     +  misc_feature   HIV-1 Ψ: packaging signal of human immunodeficiency virus type 1
    609..947     +  CDS            HIV-1 gag (fragment): gag protein from human immunodeficiency virus 1; gag
   1118..1351    +  misc_feature   RRE: The Rev response element (RRE) of HIV-1 allows for Rev-dependent mRNA export from the nucleus to the cytoplasm.
   1728..1828    +  CDS            Rev (fragment): human immunodeficiency virus 1 (HIV-1) Rev protein; rev; enhances nuclear export of unspliced and incompletely spliced viral mRNAs
   1847..1963    +  misc_feature   cPPT/CTS: central polypurine tract and central termination sequence of HIV-1
   1976..2052    +  enhancer       CMV enhancer (fragment): human cytomegalovirus immediate early enhancer
   2053..2256    +  promoter       CMV promoter: human cytomegalovirus (CMV) immediate early promoter
   2339..3403    +  CDS            SIRT6: SIR6_HUMAN - Also known as SIR2L6. Experimental evidence at protein level: Swiss-Prot protein existence level 1. NAD-dependent protein deacetylase involved in various processes including telomere maintenance and gene expression, and consequently has roles in genomic stability, cell senescence and apoptosis (PubMed:18337721, PubMed:19135889, PubMed:19625767, PubMed:21362626). Has very weak deacetylase activity and can bind NAD(+) in the absence of acetylated substrate (PubMed:21362626). Has deacetylase activity towards histone H3K9Ac and H3K56Ac (PubMed:19625767, PubMed:21362626). Modulates ace
   3454..3665    +  promoter       EF-1α core promoter: core promoter for human elongation factor EF-1α
   3678..3946    +  LTR            5' LTR (truncated): truncated 5' long terminal repeat (LTR) from human T-cell leukemia virus (HTLV) type 1
   3973..4572    +  CDS            PuroR: puromycin N-acetyltransferase; pac from Streptomyces alboniger; confers resistance to puromycin
   4579..5167    +  misc_feature   WPRE: woodchuck hepatitis virus posttranscriptional regulatory element
   5162..5269    +  CDS            nef (fragment): NEF_SIVS4 - Experimental evidence at protein level: Swiss-Prot protein existence level 1. Interferes with TCR signaling from the cell membrane. Interacts with CD247/TCRZ (TCR zeta chain) and exert potent down- regulation of cell surface TCR/CD3 complexes. From Simian immunodeficiency virus (isolate F236/smH4) (SIV-sm) (Simian immunodeficiency virus sooty mangabey monkey).
   5294..5474    +  LTR            5' LTR (truncated): truncated 5' long terminal repeat (LTR) from HIV-1
   5546..5667    +  polyA_signal   SV40 poly(A) signal: SV40 polyadenylation signal
   5707..5842    +  rep_origin     SV40 ori: SV40 origin of replication
   5899..5915    -  protein_bind   lac operator: The lac repressor binds to the lac operator to inhibit transcription in E. coli. This inhibition can be relieved by adding lactose or isopropyl-β-D-thiogalactopyranoside (IPTG). lac repressor encoded by lacI
   5923..5953    -  promoter       lac promoter: promoter for the E. coli lac operon
   5968..5989    -  protein_bind   CAP binding site: CAP binding activates transcription in the presence of cAMP. E. coli catabolite activator protein
   6002..6094    -  CDS            lacI (fragment): lac repressor; lacI; The lac repressor binds to the lac operator to inhibit transcription in E. coli. This inhibition can be relieved by adding lactose or isopropyl-β-D-thiogalactopyranoside (IPTG).
   6277..6865    -  rep_origin     ori: high-copy-number ColE1/pMB1/pBR322/pUC origin of replication
   7036..7896    -  CDS            AmpR: β-lactamase; bla; confers resistance to ampicillin, carbenicillin, and related antibiotics
   7897..8001    -  promoter       AmpR promoter: bla
   8096..8131    +  CDS            rop (fragment): Rop protein, which maintains plasmids at low copy number; rop
   8233..8332    +  misc_feature   bom (fragment): basis of mobility region from pBR322
   8338..32      -  CDS            lacZα (fragment) (across the origin): LacZα fragment of β-galactosidase; lacZ fragment
