[The description below was written by a language model from this plasmid's Addgene catalogue record and pLannotate feature annotations shown in this document.]
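Description:
pCDH-SIRT6-H133Y is a lentiviral transfer plasmid built on the pCDH backbone for expressing a point mutant of human SIRT6 in mammalian cells, either by direct transfection or after packaging into lentiviral particles. In bacteria it is maintained through a high-copy ColE1/pUC-type origin and selected with ampicillin via the β-lactamase gene. The recorded total size is about 8.45 kb, in line with the sequenced record.

The viral portion is a third-generation-style arrangement. An RSV promoter fused to a truncated HIV-1 5' LTR drives transcription of the genomic RNA, followed by the Ψ packaging signal with a gag fragment, the Rev response element for Rev-dependent nuclear export, and the cPPT/CTS. A truncated HIV-1 LTR closes the unit at the 3' end, and an SV40 polyadenylation signal and SV40 origin lie beyond it.

Between the LTRs, a CMV enhancer/promoter drives the untagged SIRT6 open reading frame of roughly 1.07 kb, cloned between EcoRI and BamHI sites that remain intact. Downstream, a second cassette uses the EF-1α core promoter joined to an HTLV-1 LTR segment to express puromycin N-acetyltransferase, allowing selection of transduced or stably transfected cells. A WPRE follows to enhance transcript expression.

The insert carries a histidine-to-tyrosine change at residue 133. The record does not describe its functional effect, but the associated publication concerns separating the contribution of SIRT6's defatty-acylase activity from its other enzymatic functions. The plasmid therefore presumably serves as a mutant comparator to wild-type SIRT6 in cell-based studies.
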