Addgene plasmid #102327: pCDH-SIRT6-H133Y
Purpose: Human SIRT6 H133Y for mammalian expression
Depositing lab: Hening Lin. Depositing organization: Cornell University. Publication: Identifying the functional contribution of the defatty-acylase activity of SIRT6. Zhang X, Khan S, Jiang H, Antonyak MA, Chen X, Spiegelman NA, Shrimp JH, Cerione RA, Lin H. Nat Chem Biol. 2016 Aug;12(8):614-20. doi: 10.1038/nchembio.2106. Epub 2016 Jun 20. PubMed 27322069.
Backbone
  Vector backbone: pCDH
  Backbone size w/o insert (bp): 7384
  Total vector size (bp): 8452
  Vector type: Mammalian Expression, Lentiviral
  Selectable markers: Puromycin
Growth in bacteria
  Bacterial resistance: Ampicillin, 100 μg/mL
  Growth temperature: 37°C
  Growth strain: NEB Stable
  Copy number: High Copy
Gene/Insert
  Gene/Insert name: SIRT6
  Species: H. sapiens (human)
  Insert size (bp): 1068
  Mutation: changed histidine 133 to tyrosine
  GenBank ID: CR457200
  Entrez Gene: SIRT6 (a.k.a. SIR2L6, hSIRT6)
  Promoter: CMV
  Tag / fusion protein: None
  Cloning method: Restriction Enzyme; 5′ cloning site EcoRI (not destroyed); 3′ cloning site BamHI (not destroyed)
  Sequencing primers: 5′ CMV; 3′ CTCTAGGCACCCGTTCAATTGC
Terms and licenses: Academic/Nonprofit Terms; Industry Terms: Not Available to Industry
How to cite: pCDH-SIRT6-H133Y was a gift from Hening Lin (Addgene plasmid # 102327 ; http://n2t.net/addgene:102327 ; RRID:Addgene_102327)
